>Addgene plasmid #159858 | pCFJ2442 - [1-2] ENTR - Fluor - ce-tagRFP-T(PATCs(900bp), NLS, no_atg, no stop) | addgene full sequence | sequence record 318023 | Addgene NGS Result
GTAAAACGACGGCCAGTCTTAAGCTCGGGCCCCAAATAATGATTTTATTTTGACTGATAGTGACCTGTTC
GTTGCAACAAATTGATGAGCAATGCTTTTTTATAATGCCAACTTTGTACAAAAAAGCAGGCTCGGGATCC
CCAAAGAAGAAGCGTAAGGTGTCCAAGGTAACACTTAGTTTTTGTTGCTCTGTTTAAAAATTAATTTTAA
GGGAGAGGAGCTCATCAAGGAGAACATGCACATGAAGCTCTACATGGAGGGAACCGTCAACAACCACCAC
TTCAAGTGCACCTCCGAGGGAGAGGGAAAGCCATACGAGGGAACCCAAACCATGCGTATCAAGGTCGTCG
AGGGAGGACCACTCCCATTCGCCTTCGACATCCTCGCCACCTCCTTCATGTACGGATCGCGTACCTTCAT
CAACCACACCCAAGGTAAGTTTTCTGTTTTATTTACTTGTTTTGAGAATTGGGATTTTTAGCTGAAAAAT
TGGATTTTAAGATGAAAAATTGAAATTTTCAACTAAAAATTTCAATTTTTAGCTGAAAAGTTAAATTTTT
AGCTAAAGAGTGGGATTTTTAGTTGAAAAATCGAGATTTCTAGCTAAAAAGTATGATTTTTAGCTGAAAG
ATTGGAATTTTAAGCAGAAAAAATTGTATTTTTAGCTGATAAATCAAATTTTAAGCGGAAAAATTTGAAT
TTTTAGCTAAAAAATTCCATTTTCAACTAAAAATCGTGATTTTTAGCTTTAAAAATTGGATTTTTAGCTG
AAAAATCGGATTTTTAGCTGAAAATTGAAATTTTTTAGTTAAAAAGTGAGATTTTTTAACAGAAAAGTGA
GATTTTTAGTTAAAAAATAATATTTTTAGCTAAAAAATACAATTTTCAACTAAAGATCGTGATTTTTAGC
TTTAAAAATTGGATTTTTAGCTAAAAAATCGGATTTTTAGCTGAAAATTGAAATTTTTTAGTTAAAAAGT
GGGATTTTAAGATGAAAAGTGAGATTTTTTAGCTGAAAAGTGAGATTTTCAGCTAAAAAATACAATTTTC
AACTGAAAAATTGGGATTTTTAGCTTTAAAAATTGGATTTTCAGCTTTAAAAATTGGATTTTTAGCTGAA
AAGTGAGATTTTTAGTTGAAAAATTGAAATGTTTAGCTGAAAAATTGGAATTTTTAAGTAAAAAAGTGGG
ATTTTAAGATGAAAAGTGAGATGTTTTTAGCTGAAAAGTGAGATTTTTAGCTAAAAAATACAATTTTCAA
CTGAAAAATTGGGATTTTTAGCTCAAAAGTGGGACGAAAGACGAAAAAAAAAATCGATTTTTTACCAAAA
ATTAGATTTTCAGGAATCCCAGACTTCTTCAAGCAATCCTTCCCAGAGGGATTCACCTGGGAGCGTGTCA
CCACCTACGAGGACGGAGGAGTCCTCACCGCCACCCAAGACACCTCCCTCCAAGACGGATGCCTCATCTA
CAACGTCAAGGTAAGTTATGTACGCGATTTCTCGGCGAAAAAATGGACTTTTTTGCTCAAAAACTGAATT
TTTCAGCTTTTTTTGCACTGAAAATGCTGAAAATTGGTTTTTTTGCTGAAAATTCACCGAAAAAAGCTGA
AAATATTGCAGAAATCGACGAAAAATGCCTTTTTTGCTGAAATTTCAGCCAGAAAATTGTTCAGAATCGC
AATTTCCTGCCAAAATCGACGTTTTTCGGCGAAAATTGGTAGATTTTGAACCGAAAATTGTGAAAAATGG
ACTTTTTTGCTCAAAAACAGACTTTTTGAGCTTTTTTCACACTGAAAATGGTGGAAAATTGGATTTTCCA
GCAGAAAATTCGGAAATTTTCAATTTTTGGCGGAAATTTGACGAAAAATATATGAAAAACACCGATTTTT
GTCTGAAAAAGTTCAAAAGCCGAAAAATTGGCCAAAAATCTCCAAAATCGGACTTTTCTGGCGTTTTTCG
TGGAAAAATTGAAATTTTTTTGAAAAATTGAGCAAAAATCGCCGAAAAACCGCTAAAAAAACTGCCGAAA
TTGGCAATTTTGAGCTTAAAAAAACTTGAAAAATGCTCAAAATTACCCAATTTTCACCGGAAATTGAGCT
AAAATCGTCGAAAAAGACTGAATTTTCAATTTTTAGCTGAAAATCTGCCTATTTTCGGCTAAAATTGCTT
TAAAAACATTAAAATTCAAATTTTTTGGCTAAAAATACTCAGATTGCCCTTTTTTTTCTCCAAAAATGAC
AAAAAAAAAATCAATCAGAAAAATGCGATTTTTTTTACAAAAATTGGCTTCAAAACGTCTAAATTCTCCC
TAATTTTTGCTGCTGAAAATTGTGCAAAAATCACCGAAAAATGACGATTTTAGGCTGAAAATCTTCAAAA
AAAGCTCAAAATTCCCCACTTTTCACCGGAAAAAGACGAAAAAAGCTCCAAATTTATCGATTAACATTTT
CAGATCCGTGGAGTCAACTTCCCATCCAACGGACCAGTCATGCAAAAGAAGACCCTCGGATGGGAGGCCA
ACACCGAGATGCTCTACCCAGCCGACGGAGGACTGGAGGGACGTACCGACATGGCCCTCAAGCTCGTCGG
AGGAGGACACCTCATCTGCAACTTCAAGACCACCTACCGTTCCAAGAAGCCAGCCAAGGTAAGTTCTTTT
TTTTGCTCGTTTTTGAGTGAAAAATTGATGGAATTCACAAAAAATGGCCAAAGAATCCTCAAAATTGGCC
GAAAATTCTGAAAAATGACCTAAAAATCACCGAAAAACGGCCAAAAATTATCTGAAAATCGCCGAAAATC
TCAAATTTTGAGGAAATTCCCGCTAAAAATTAATAAAAATCACCGAAAAAAGGCCAAAAATTACCTAATA
AAGGCCGAAAATCGCCTAAAAAGGCCAAAAATTCTGAAAAATGGCCAAATTTCAATTTTTCACACACAAA
AAATCCCTGAATTTTCTATTTTTACTCGAAAAACTGTGGATTTACGGGGGTAAAAATTCAGTTTTTAGTG
CTATTTCACAAGAAAAACACAGCATTTTCGACAAAAACTCCGATTTTTAAGCCAAAAATTTGAGGTTTTT
AGTTTTTTACGTGAAAACCTGAACTTTTTGCCAAAAAAACACTTTTTTTTAGACTAAAAATCAATTTTCG
ATCAAAAATCACTAATTTTGCCTGAAAAAATATAGATTTTTCCACTTTTTCACTGAAAAAAAACTGGATT
TTCACTAGAAAATCAAGTTGTTTTTAGACCAAAAATTTTATTTTTCCGCTGAAAATTATCGTTTTTCAGT
CAATTTTCAGCTAAAAATCCCTGAAATTCTGGATTTTCAGCCAAAAAACTCGAAATTTTCCAAAAAAACC
CCGTTTAAAAATGAGTTTAGACTGAAAATTCCGATTTTTGAGCCAAAAATTTGATTTTTAATCGAAAAAA
ATTGGATTTTCAACCAAAAAATCAGTTTTTCAGTGATTTTTAGAGTAAAAATCACTGATTTTAACACAAA
ATTCCAGTTTTTCGTGATTTTTCACTAGAAAATCCCGATTTTTCCCCAAAAAATCCATTTTTCCGACTAA
AAATCCCCAAAGTAATTTTCAGAACCTCAAGATGCCAGGAGTCTACTACGTCGACCACCGTCTGGAGCGT
ATCAAGGAGGCCGACAAGGAGACGTACGTCGAGCAACACGAGGTCGCCGTCGCCCGTTACTGCGACCTCC
CATCCAAGCTCGGACACAAGCTCAACGGAATGGACGAGCTCTACAAGTCCCGTCGTCGTAAGGCCAACCC
AACCAAGCTCTCCGAGAACGCCAAGAAGCTCGCCAAGGAGGTCGAGAACGGATCCAACCCAGCTTTCTTG
TACAAAGTTGGCATTATAAGAAAGCATTGCTTATCAATTTGTTGCAACGAACAGGTCACTATCAGTCAAA
ATAAAATCATTATTTGCCATCCAGCTGATATCCCCTATAGTGAGTCGTATTACATGGTCATAGCTGTTTC
CTGGCAGCTCTGGCCCGTGTCTCAAAATCTCTGATGTTACATTGCACAAGATAAAAATATATCATCATGA
ACAATAAAACTGTCTGCTTACATAAACAGTAATACAAGGGGTGTTATGAGCCATATTCAACGGGAAACGT
CGAGGCCGCGATTAAATTCCAACATGGATGCTGATTTATATGGGTATAAATGGGCTCGCGATAATGTCGG
GCAATCAGGTGCGACAATCTATCGCTTGTATGGGAAGCCCGATGCGCCAGAGTTGTTTCTGAAACATGGC
AAAGGTAGCGTTGCCAATGATGTTACAGATGAGATGGTCAGACTAAACTGGCTGACGGAATTTATGCCTC
TTCCGACCATCAAGCATTTTATCCGTACTCCTGATGATGCATGGTTACTCACCACTGCGATCCCCGGAAA
AACAGCATTCCAGGTATTAGAAGAATATCCTGATTCAGGTGAAAATATTGTTGATGCGCTGGCAGTGTTC
CTGCGCCGGTTGCATTCGATTCCTGTTTGTAATTGTCCTTTTAACAGCGATCGCGTATTTCGCCTCGCTC
AGGCGCAATCACGAATGAATAACGGTTTGGTTGATGCGAGTGATTTTGATGACGAGCGTAATGGCTGGCC
TGTTGAACAAGTCTGGAAAGAAATGCATAAACTTTTGCCATTCTCACCGGATTCAGTCGTCACTCATGGT
GATTTCTCACTTGATAACCTTATTTTTGACGAGGGGAAATTAATAGGTTGTATTGATGTTGGACGAGTCG
GAATCGCAGACCGATACCAGGATCTTGCCATCCTATGGAACTGCCTCGGTGAGTTTTCTCCTTCATTACA
GAAACGGCTTTTTCAAAAATATGGTATTGATAATCCTGATATGAATAAATTGCAGTTTCATTTGATGCTC
GATGAGTTTTTCTAATCAGAATTGGTTAATTGGTTGTAACACTGGCAGAGCATTACGCTGACTTGACGGG
ACGGCGCAAGCTCATGACCAAAATCCCTTAACGTGAGTTACGCGTCGTTCCACTGAGCGTCAGACCCCGT
AGAAAAGATCAAAGGATCTTCTTGAGATCCTTTTTTTCTGCGCGTAATCTGCTGCTTGCAAACAAAAAAA
CCACCGCTACCAGCGGTGGTTTGTTTGCCGGATCAAGAGCTACCAACTCTTTTTCCGAAGGTAACTGGCT
TCAGCAGAGCGCAGATACCAAATACTGTTCTTCTAGTGTAGCCGTAGTTAGGCCACCACTTCAAGAACTC
TGTAGCACCGCCTACATACCTCGCTCTGCTAATCCTGTTACCAGTGGCTGCTGCCAGTGGCGATAAGTCG
TGTCTTACCGGGTTGGACTCAAGACGATAGTTACCGGATAAGGCGCAGCGGTCGGGCTGAACGGGGGGTT
CGTGCACACAGCCCAGCTTGGAGCGAACGACCTACACCGAACTGAGATACCTACAGCGTGAGCTATGAGA
AAGCGCCACGCTTCCCGAAGGGAGAAAGGCGGACAGGTATCCGGTAAGCGGCAGGGTCGGAACAGGAGAG
CGCACGAGGGAGCTTCCAGGGGGAAACGCCTGGTATCTTTATAGTCCTGTCGGGTTTCGCCACCTCTGAC
TTGAGCGTCGATTTTTGTGATGCTCGTCAGGGGGGCGGAGCCTATGGAAAAACGCCAGCAACGCGGCCTT
TTTACGGTTCCTGGCCTTTTGCTGGCCTTTTGCTCACATGTTCTTTCCTGCGTTATCCCCTGATTCTGTG
GATAACCGTATTACCGCCTTTGAGTGAGCTGATACCGCTCGCCGCAGCCGAACGACCGAGCGCAGCGAGT
CAGTGAGCGAGGAAGCGGAAGAGCGCCCAATACGCAAACCGCCTCTCCCCGCGCGTTGGCCGATTCATTA
ATGCAGCTGGCACGACAGGTTTCCCGACTGGAAAGCGGGCAGTGAGCGCAACGCAATTAATACGCGTACC
GCTAGCCAGGAAGAGTTTGTAGAAACGCAAAAAGGCCATCCGTCAGGATGGCCTTCTGCTTAGTTTGATG
CCTGGCAGTTTATGGCGGGCGTCCTGCCCGCCACCCTCCGGGCCGTTGCTTCACAACGTTCAAATCCGCT
CCCGGCGGATTTGTCCTACTCAGGAGAGCGTTCACCGACAAACAACAGATAAAACGAAAGGCCCAGTCTT
CCGACTGAGCCTTTCGTTTTATTTGATGCCTGGCAGTTCCCTACTCTCGCGTTAACGCTAGCATGGATGT
TTTCCCAGTCACGACGTT
Features (pLannotate 1.2.2; 16 found; start..end, strand, type, name):
     33..132     +  protein_bind   attL1: mutant version of attL; recombination site for the Gateway® LR reaction LR Clonase™
    209..436     +  CDS            rsTagRFP (fragment): rsTagRFP is a photoswitchable red fluorescent protein published in 2012, derived from Entacmaea quadricolor. It has high acid sensitivity.
   1046..1066    +  promoter       LEU2 promoter (fragment): S. cerevisiae LEU2
   1254..1274    +  promoter       LEU2 promoter (fragment): S. cerevisiae LEU2
   1343..1507    +  CDS            secBFP2 (fragment): secBFP2 is a basic (constitutively fluorescent) blue fluorescent protein published in 2013, derived from Entacmaea quadricolor.
   2451..2648    +  CDS            TagRFP (fragment): TagRFP is a basic (constitutively fluorescent) red fluorescent protein published in 2007, derived from Entacmaea quadricolor. It has very low acid sensitivity.
   3551..3757    +  CDS            TagRFP-T (fragment): TagRFP-T is a basic (constitutively fluorescent) red fluorescent protein published in 2008, derived from Entacmaea quadricolor. It has low acid sensitivity.
   3757..3829    +  CDS            EGL-13 NLS (fragment): nuclear localization signal from the C. elegans EGL-13 transcription factor (Lyssenko et al., 2007)
   3837..3936    -  protein_bind   attL2: mutant version of attL; recombination site for the Gateway® LR reaction LR Clonase™
   3954..3972    -  promoter       T7 promoter: promoter for bacteriophage T7 RNA polymerase
   4106..4915    +  CDS            KanR: aminoglycoside phosphotransferase; aph(3')-Ia; confers resistance to kanamycin in bacteria or G418 (Geneticin®) in eukaryotes
   5062..5650    +  rep_origin     ori: high-copy-number ColE1/pMB1/pBR322/pUC origin of replication
   5833..5925    +  CDS            lacI (fragment): lac repressor; lacI; The lac repressor binds to the lac operator to inhibit transcription in E. coli. This inhibition can be relieved by adding lactose or isopropyl-β-D-thiogalactopyranoside (IPTG).
   5980..6007    -  terminator     rrnB T2 terminator: transcription terminator T2 from the E. coli rrnB gene
   6139..6182    +  terminator     rrnB T1 terminator: Escherichia coli rrnB; transcription terminator T1 from the E. coli rrnB gene
   6229..17      -  CDS            lacZα (fragment) (across the origin): LacZα fragment of β-galactosidase; lacZ fragment
