[The description below was written by a language model from this plasmid's Addgene catalogue record and pLannotate feature annotations shown in this document.]
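Description:
pCFJ2442 is a Gateway entry clone built on the pDONR221 backbone, designed as the middle ("[1-2]") module in three-fragment Gateway assembly of C. elegans expression constructs. It is maintained in E. coli as a high-copy plasmid through a ColE1/pUC-type origin and is selected with kanamycin via the KanR (aminoglycoside phosphotransferase) gene. Backbone remnants annotated in the 6,248 nt sequence include rrnB T1 and T2 terminators, which insulate the cloning site from read-through transcription, a T7 promoter next to attL2, and small lacI and lacZα fragments.

The payload lies between attL1 and attL2, the sites recombined in the LR reaction, and encodes a worm-adapted ("ce-") version of the red fluorescent protein tagRFP-T. The automated annotation detects the coding sequence as four separate fragments matching TagRFP-family proteins (labelled rsTagRFP, secBFP2, TagRFP and TagRFP-T), spread over more than 3 kb. This is consistent with a fluorophore interrupted by large introns. The construct name indicates these carry PATCs (periodic A/T clusters) of about 900 bp, a noncoding sequence feature the associated study links to reduced germline silencing of transgenes. The short "LEU2 promoter" hits inside these gaps are probably spurious matches to AT-rich intronic sequence. An EGL-13 nuclear localization signal follows the last fluorophore segment, so the protein should concentrate in nuclei.

The cassette has no start codon and no stop codon, and the plasmid contains no worm promoter or 3' UTR. These must come from the flanking entry clones, which suggests use as an in-frame internal fluorescent tag. The stated purpose is fluorophore expression in C. elegans.
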