Addgene plasmid #159858: pCFJ2442 - [1-2] ENTR - Fluor - ce-tagRFP-T(PATCs(900bp), NLS, no_atg, no stop)
Purpose: Three-fragment Gateway compatible flourophore for expression in C. elegans
Depositing lab: Christian Froekjaer-Jensen. Depositing organization: King Abdullah University of Science and Technology (KAUST). Publication: Engineering rules that minimize germline silencing of transgenes in simple extrachromosomal arrays in C. elegans. Aljohani MD, El Mouridi S, Priyadarshini M, Vargas-Velazquez AM, Frokjaer-Jensen C. Nat Commun. 2020 Dec 9;11(1):6300. doi: 10.1038/s41467-020-19898-0. PubMed 33298957.
Backbone
  Vector backbone: pDONR221
  Vector type: Worm Expression
Growth in bacteria
  Bacterial resistance: Kanamycin, 50 μg/mL
  Growth temperature: 37°C
  Growth strain: DH5alpha
  Copy number: High Copy
Gene/Insert
  Gene/Insert name: [1-2] ENTR - Fluor - ce-tagRFP-T(PATCs(900bp), NLS, no_atg, no stop)
  Species: C. elegans (nematode)
  Mutation: Not applicable
  Cloning method: Gateway Cloning
Terms and licenses: Academic/Nonprofit Terms; Industry Terms: Not Available to Industry
Depositor comments: See www.wormbuilder.org for more information.
How to cite: pCFJ2442 - [1-2] ENTR - Fluor - ce-tagRFP-T(PATCs(900bp), NLS, no_atg, no stop) was a gift from Christian Froekjaer-Jensen (Addgene plasmid # 159858 ; http://n2t.net/addgene:159858 ; RRID:Addgene_159858)
